>Addgene plasmid #55684 | RHEBL1 | depositor partial sequence | sequence record 86236 | RHEBL1
ATGCCGCTGGTGCGCTACAGGAAGGTGGCCATCCTAGGGTACCGCTCCGTAGGGAAGACATCTTTGGCAC
ATCAATTTGTGGAAGGCGAGTTCCTGGAAGGCTACGATCCTACAGTGGAGAATACTTACAGCAAGACAGT
GACTCTTGGCAAAGATGAGTTTCACCTACATCTGGTGGACACAGCAGGGCAGGATGAGTACAGCATTCTG
CCCTACTCGCTCATCATCGGGGTCCATGGTTACGTTCTTGTATACTCGGTTAACTCTCTGCGCAGCTTTC
AGATCGTTAAGAACCTGTACCAAAAGCTACACGAAGGCCACGGTAAAACCCGGCTGTCGGTGCTGCTTGT
GGGGAACAAGGCAGATCTCTCTCCTGAGAGAGAGGTGCAGGCAGTTGAAGGGAAGAAGCTAGCAGAGTCC
TGGGGTGCGATGTTTATGGAGTCGTCTGCTCGGGATAATCAGCTAACTCAAGATGTCTTCATCAAAGTCA
TCCAGGAGATTGCCCGGGTGGAGAATTCTTATGGACGACAAGACCGCCGATGCTATCTTATGTGA
