>Addgene plasmid #55684 | RHEBL1 | depositor partial sequence | sequence record 86237 | pGEX2T backbone
ACGTTATCGACTGCACGGTGCACCAATGCTTCTGGCGTCAGGCAGCCATCGGAAGCTGTGGTATGGCTGT
GCAGGTCGTAAATCACTGCATAATTCGTGTCGCTCAAGGCGCACTCCCGTTCTGGATAATGTTTTTTGCG
CCGACATCATAACGGTTCTGGCAAATATTCTGAAATGAGCTGTTGACAATTAATCATCGGCTCGTATAAT
GTGTGGAATTGTGAGCGGATAACAATTTCACACAGGAAACAGTATTCATGTCCCCTATACTAGGTTATTG
GAAAATTAAGGGCCTTGTGCAACCCACTCGACTTCTTTTGGAATATCTTGAAGAAAAATATGAAGAGCAT
TTGTATGAGCGCGATGAAGGTGATAAATGGCGAAACAAAAAGTTTGAATTGGGTTTGGAGTTTCCCAATC
TTCCTTATTATATTGATGGTGATGTTAAATTAACACAGTCTATGGCCATCATACGTTATATAGCTGACAA
GCACAACATGTTGGGTGGTTGTCCAAAAGAGCGTGCAGAGATTTCAATGCTTGAAGGAGCGGTTTTGGAT
ATTAGATACGGTGTTTCGAGAATTGCATATAGTAAAGACTTTGAAACTCTCAAAGTTGATTTTCTTAGCA
AGCTACCTGAAATGCTGAAAATGTTCGAAGATCGTTTATGTCATAAAACATATTTAAATGGTGATCATGT
AACCCATCCTGACTTCATGTTGTATGACGCTCTTGATGTTGTTTTATACATGGACCCAATGTGCCTGGAT
GCGTTCCCAAAATTAGTTTGTTTTAAAAAACGTATTGAAGCTATCCCACAAATTGATAAGTACTTGAAAT
CCAGCAAGTATATAGCATGGCCTTTGCAGGGCTGGCAAGCCACGTTTGGTGGTGGCGACCATCCTCCAAA
ATCGGATCTGGTTCCGCGTGGATCCCCGGGAATTCATCGTGACTGACTGACGATCTGCCTCGCGCGTTTC
GGTGATGACGGTGAAAACCTCTGACACATGCAGCTCCCGGAGACGGTCACAGCTTGTCTGTAAGCGGATG
CCGGGAGCAGACAAGCCCGTCAGGGCGCGTCAGCGGGTGTTGGCGGGTGTCGGGGCGCAGCCATGACCCA
GTCACGTAGCGATAGCGGAGTGTATAATTCTTGAAGACGAAAGGGCCTCGTGATACGCCTATTTTTATAG
GTTAATGTCATGATAATAATGGTTTCTTAGACGTCAGGTGGCACTTTTCGGGGAAATGTGCGCGGAACCC
CTATTTGTTTATTTTTCTAAATACATTCAAATATGTATCCGCTCATGAGACAATAACCCTGATAAATGCT
TCAATAATATTGAAAAAGGAAGAGTATGAGTATTCAACATTTCCGTGTCGCCCTTATTCCCTTTTTTGCG
GCATTTTGCCTTCCTGTTTTTGCTCACCCAGAAACGCTGGTGAAAGTAAAAGATGCTGAAGATCAGTTGG
GTGCACGAGTGGGTTACATCGAACTGGATCTCAACAGCGGTAAGATCCTTGAGAGTTTTCGCCCCGAAGA
ACGTTTTCCAATGATGAGCACTTTTAAAGTTCTGCTATGTGGCGCGGTATTATCCCGTGTTGACGCCGGG
CAAGAGCAACTCGGTCGCCGCATACACTATTCTCAGAATGACTTGGTTGAGTACTCACCAGTCACAGAAA
AGCATCTTACGGATGGCATGACAGTAAGAGAATTATGCAGTGCTGCCATAACCATGAGTGATAACACTGC
GGCCAACTTACTTCTGACAACGATCGGAGGACCGAAGGAGCTAACCGCTTTTTTGCACAACATGGGGGAT
CATGTAACTCGCCTTGATCGTTGGGAACCGGAGCTGAATGAAGCCATACCAAACGACGAGCGTGACACCA
CGATGCCTGCAGCAATGGCAACAACGTTGCGCAAACTATTAACTGGCGAACTACTTACTCTAGCTTCCCG
GCAACAATTAATAGACTGGATGGAGGCGGATAAAGTTGCAGGACCACTTCTGCGCTCGGCCCTTCCGGCT
GGCTGGTTTATTGCTGATAAATCTGGAGCCGGTGAGCGTGGGTCTCGCGGTATCATTGCAGCACTGGGGC
CAGATGGTAAGCCCTCCCGTATCGTAGTTATCTACACGACGGGGAGTCAGGCAACTATGGATGAACGAAA
TAGACAGATCGCTGAGATAGGTGCCTCACTGATTAAGCATTGGTAACTGTCAGACCAAGTTTACTCATAT
ATACTTTAGATTGATTTAAAACTTCATTTTTAATTTAAAAGGATCTAGGTGAAGATCCTTTTTGATAATC
TCATGACCAAAATCCCTTAACGTGAGTTTTCGTTCCACTGAGCGTCAGACCCCGTAGAAAAGATCAAAGG
ATCTTCTTGAGATCCTTTTTTTCTGCGCGTAATCTGCTGCTTGCAAACAAAAAAACCACCGCTACCAGCG
GTGGTTTGTTTGCCGGATCAAGAGCTACCAACTCTTTTTCCGAAGGTAACTGGCTTCAGCAGAGCGCAGA
TACCAAATACTGTCCTTCTAGTGTAGCCGTAGTTAGGCCACCACTTCAAGAACTCTGTAGCACCGCCTAC
ATACCTCGCTCTGCTAATCCTGTTACCAGTGGCTGCTGCCAGTGGCGATAAGTCGTGTCTTACCGGGTTG
GACTCAAGACGATAGTTACCGGATAAGGCGCAGCGGTCGGGCTGAACGGGGGGTTCGTGCACACAGCCCA
GCTTGGAGCGAACGACCTACACCGAACTGAGATACCTACAGCGTGAGCTATGAGAAAGCGCCACGCTTCC
CGAAGGGAGAAAGGCGGACAGGTATCCGGTAAGCGGCAGGGTCGGAACAGGAGAGCGCACGAGGGAGCTT
CCAGGGGGAAACGCCTGGTATCTTTATAGTCCTGTCGGGTTTCGCCACCTCTGACTTGAGCGTCGATTTT
TGTGATGCTCGTCAGGGGGGCGGAGCCTATGGAAAAACGCCAGCAACGCGGCCTTTTTACGGTTCCTGGC
CTTTTGCTGGCCTTTTGCTCACATGTTCTTTCCTGCGTTATCCCCTGATTCTGTGGATAACCGTATTACC
GCCTTTGAGTGAGCTGATACCGCTCGCCGCAGCCGAACGACCGAGCGCAGCGAGTCAGTGAGCGAGGAAG
CGGAAGAGCGCCTGATGCGGTATTTTCTCCTTACGCATCTGTGCGGTATTTCACACCGCATAAATTCCGA
CACCATCGAATGGTGCAAAACCTTTCGCGGTATGGCATGATAGCGCCCGGAAGAGAGTCAATTCAGGGTG
GTGAATGTGAAACCAGTAACGTTATACGATGTCGCAGAGTATGCCGGTGTCTCTTATCAGACCGTTTCCC
GCGTGGTGAACCAGGCCAGCCACGTTTCTGCGAAAACGCGGGAAAAAGTGGAAGCGGCGATGGCGGAGCT
GAATTACATTCCCAACCGCGTGGCACAACAACTGGCGGGCAAACAGTCGTTGCTGATTGGCGTTGCCACC
TCCAGTCTGGCCCTGCACGCGCCGTCGCAAATTGTCGCGGCGATTAAATCTCGCGCCGATCAACTGGGTG
CCAGCGTGGTGGTGTCGATGGTAGAACGAAGCGGCGTCGAAGCCTGTAAAGCGGCGGTGCACAATCTTCT
CGCGCAACGCGTCAGTGGGCTGATCATTAACTATCCGCTGGATGACCAGGATGCCATTGCTGTGGAAGCT
GCCTGCACTAATGTTCCGGCGTTATTTCTTGATGTCTCTGACCAGACACCCATCAACAGTATTATTTTCT
CCCATGAAGACGGTACGCGACTGGGCGTGGAGCATCTGGTCGCATTGGGTCACCAGCAAATCGCGCTGTT
AGCGGGCCCATTAAGTTCTGTCTCGGCGCGTCTGCGTCTGGCTGGCTGGCATAAATATCTCACTCGCAAT
CAAATTCAGCCGATAGCGGAACGGGAAGGCGACTGGAGTGCCATGTCCGGTTTTCAACAAACCATGCAAA
TGCTGAATGAGGGCATCGTTCCCACTGCGATGCTGGTTGCCAACGATCAGATGGCGCTGGGCGCAATGCG
CGCCATTACCGAGTCCGGGCTGCGCGTTGGTGCGGATATCTCGGTAGTGGGATACGACGATACCGAAGAC
AGCTCATGTTATATCCCGCCGTTAACCACCATCAAACAGGATTTTCGCCTGCTGGGGCAAACCAGCGTGG
ACCGCTTGCTGCAACTCTCTCAGGGCCAGGCGGTGAAGGGCAATCAGCTGTTGCCCGTCTCACTGGTGAA
AAGAAAAACCACCCTGGCGCCCAATACGCAAACCGCCTCTCCCCGCGCGTTGGCCGATTCATTAATGCAG
CTGGCACGACAGGTTTCCCGACTGGAAAGCGGGCAGTGAGCGCAACGCAATTAATGTGAGTTAGCTCACT
CATTAGGCACCCCAGGCTTTACACTTTATGCTTCCGGCTCGTATGTTGTGTGGAATTGTGAGCGGATAAC
AATTTCACACAGGAAACAGCTATGACCATGATTACGGATTCACTGGCCGTCGTTTTACAACGTCGTGACT
GGGAAAACCCTGGCGTTACCCAACTTAATCGCCTTGCAGCACATCCCCCTTTCGCCAGCTGGCGTAATAG
CGAAGAGGCCCGCACCGATCGCCCTTCCCAACAGTTGCGCAGCCTGAATGGCGAATGGCGCTTTGCCTGG
TTTCCGGCACCAGAAGCGGTGCCGGAAAGCTGGCTGGAGTGCGATCTTCCTGAGGCCGATACTGTCGTCG
TCCCCTCAAACTGGCAGATGCACGGTTACGATGCGCCCATCTACACCAACGTAACCTATCCCATTACGGT
CAATCCGCCGTTTGTTCCCACGGAGAATCCGACGGGTTGTTACTCGCTCACATTTAATGTTGATGAAAGC
TGGCTACAGGAAGGCCAGACGCGAATTATTTTTGATGGCGTTGGAATT
