>Addgene plasmid #55684 | RHEBL1 | addgene partial sequence | sequence record 92901 | pGEX5 5'-GGGCTGGCAAGCCACGTTTGGTG-3'
ATCTGGTTCCGCGTGGATCCCCGCTGGTGCGCTACAGGAAGGTGGCCATCCTAGGGTACCGCTCCGTAGG
GAAGACATCTTTGGCACATCAATTTGTGGAAGGCGAGTTCCTGGAAGGCTACGATCCTACAGTGGAGAAT
ACTTACAGCAAGACAGTGACTCTTGGCAAAGATGAGTTTCACCTACATCTGGTGGACACAGCAGGGCAGG
ATGAGTACAGCATTCTGCCCTACTCGCTCATCATCGGGGTCCATGGTTACGTTCTTGTATACTCGGTTAA
CTCTCTGCGCAGCTTTCAGATCGTTAAGAACCTGTACCAAAAGCTACACGAAGGCCACGGTAAAACCCGG
CTGTCGGTGCTGCTTGTGGGGAACAAGGCAGATCTCTCTCCTGAGAGAGAGGTGCAGGCAGTTGAAGGGA
AGAAGCTAGCAGAGTCCTGGGGTGCGATGTTTATGGAGTCGTCTGCTCGGGATAATCAGCTAACTCAAGA
TGTCTTCATCAAAGTCATCCAGGAGATTGCCCGGGTGGAGAATTCTTATGGACGACAAGACCGCCGATGC
TATCTTATGTGACAATTCATCGTGACTGACTGACGATCTGCCTCGCGCGTTTCGGTGATGACGGTGAAAA
CCTCTGACACATGCAGCTCCCGGAGACGGTCACAGCTTGTCTGTAAGCGGATGCCGGGAGCAGACAAGCC
CGTCAGGGCGCGTCAGCGGGTGTTGGCGGGTGTCGGGGCGCAGCCATGACCCAGTCACGTAGCGATAGCG
GAGTGTATAATTCTTGAAGACGAAAGGGCCTCGTGATACGCCTATTTTTATAGGTTAATGTCATGATAAT
AATGGTTTCTTAGACGTCAGGTGGCAC
