>Addgene plasmid #55684 | RHEBL1 | addgene partial sequence | sequence record 93034 | pGEX3 5'-CCGGGAGCTGCATGTGTCAGAGG-3'
CGCGCGAGGCAGATCGTCAGTCAGTCACGATGAATTGTCACATAAGATAGCATCGGCGGTCTTGTCGTCC
ATAAGAATTCTCCACCCGGGCAATCTCCTGGATGACTTTGATGAAGACATCTTGAGTTAGCTGATTATCC
CGAGCAGACGACTCCATAAACATCGCACCCCAGGACTCTGCTAGCTTCTTCCCTTCAACTGCCTGCACCT
CTCTCTCAGGAGAGAGATCTGCCTTGTTCCCCACAAGCAGCACCGACAGCCGGGTTTTACCGTGGCCTTC
GTGTAGCTTTTGGTACAGGTTCTTAACGATCTGAAAGCTGCGCAGAGAGTTAACCGAGTATACAAGAACG
TAACCATGGACCCCGATGATGAGCGAGTAGGGCAGAATGCTGTACTCATCCTGCCCTGCTGTGTCCACCA
GATGTAGGTGAAACTCATCTTTGCCAAGAGTCACTGTCTTGCTGTAAGTATTCTCCACTGTAGGATCGTA
GCCTTCCAGGAACTCGCCTTCCACAAATTGATGTGCCAAAGATGTCTTCCCTACGGAGCGGTACCCTAGG
ATGGCCACCTTCCTGTAGCGCACCAGCGGGGATCCACGCGGTAACCAGATCCGATTTTGGAGGATGGTCG
CCACCACCAAACGTGGCTTGCCAGCCCTGCAAAGGCCATGCTATATACTTGCTGGATTTCAAGTACTTAT
CAATTTGTGGGGATAGCTTCAATTACGTTTTTTTAAAACAAACCTAATTTTTGGGAACGCCATCCAATGC
