[The description below was written by a language model from this plasmid's Addgene catalogue record.]
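Description:
RHEBL1 is a bacterial expression plasmid built on the pGEX2T backbone (about 4.9 kb without insert) that carries the mouse Rhebl1 coding sequence, also known as Rheb2, which encodes a small GTPase of the RAS superfamily related to Rheb. The insert was placed between a BamHI site at the 5′ end and an MfeI site at the 3′ end, and both sites are recorded as retained. The plasmid is selected with ampicillin, is listed as high copy, and is kept in a BL21-derived, codon-supplemented E. coli expression strain, consistent with its use for recombinant protein production rather than simple propagation.

The record lists the promoter as lac; pGEX vectors in general use an IPTG-inducible tac/lac-type promoter kept under control by a plasmid-borne lac repressor gene. The record does not list a tag. However, pGEX2T normally fuses inserts cloned at BamHI to the C-terminus of glutathione S-transferase, with a thrombin cleavage site in between. The expected product would therefore be a GST-RHEBL1 fusion that can be purified on glutathione resin and optionally released from GST by thrombin, although this was inferred from the backbone, as no feature table or sequence annotation was supplied to confirm the reading frame or junctions.

The stated purpose is expression of mouse RHEBL1. The associated publication examines how RAS and RHO family GTPases directly regulate distinct phosphoinositide 3-kinase isoforms, which suggests the plasmid served as a source of purified recombinant GTPase for a panel of small GTPases tested in biochemical interaction or activation assays, though the record does not specify the assays.
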