Addgene plasmid #55684: RHEBL1
Purpose: expression of mouse RHEBL1
Depositing lab: Julian Downward. Depositing organization: Cancer Research UK. Publication: RAS and RHO families of GTPases directly regulate distinct phosphoinositide 3-kinase isoforms. Fritsch R, de Krijger I, Fritsch K, George R, Reason B, Kumar MS, Diefenbacher M, Stamp G, Downward J. Cell. 2013 May 23;153(5):1050-63. doi: 10.1016/j.cell.2013.04.031. PubMed 23706742.
Backbone
  Vector backbone: pGEX2T
  Backbone manufacturer: GE Healthcare Life Sciences
  Backbone size w/o insert (bp): 4948
  Vector type: Bacterial Expression
Growth in bacteria
  Bacterial resistance: Ampicillin, 100 μg/mL
  Growth temperature: 37°C
  Growth strain: BL21 codon plus ril de3
  Copy number: High Copy
Gene/Insert
  Gene/Insert name: RHEBL1
  Species: M. musculus (mouse)
  Entrez Gene: Rhebl1 (a.k.a. 1810036J22Rik, Rheb2)
  Promoter: lac
  Cloning method: Restriction Enzyme; 5′ cloning site BamHI (not destroyed); 3′ cloning site MfeI (not destroyed)
  Sequencing primers: 5′ lac promoter; 3′ GST-R
Terms and licenses: Academic/Nonprofit Terms; Industry Terms: Not Available to Industry
How to cite: RHEBL1 was a gift from Julian Downward (Addgene plasmid # 55684 ; http://n2t.net/addgene:55684 ; RRID:Addgene_55684)
